Addgene plasmid #90316: pLPCX2-HA-GATA3 C1(295-443)
Purpose: Express GATA3 C2 in mammalian cells
Depositing lab: Shengyu Yang. Depositing organization: H. Lee Moffitt Cancer Center and Research Institute. Publication: GATA3 transcription factor abrogates Smad4 transcription factor-mediated fascin overexpression, invadopodium formation, and breast cancer cell invasion. Sun J, He H, Pillai S, Xiong Y, Challa S, Xu L, Chellappan S, Yang S. J Biol Chem. 2013 Dec 27;288(52):36971-82. doi: 10.1074/jbc.M113.506535. Epub 2013 Nov 14. PubMed 24235142.
Backbone
  Vector backbone: pLNCX2
  Backbone manufacturer: Clontech
  Backbone size w/o insert (bp): 6100
  Vector type: Retroviral
  Selectable markers: Puromycin
Growth in bacteria
  Bacterial resistance: Ampicillin, 100 μg/mL
  Growth temperature: 37°C
  Growth strain: NEB Stable
  Copy number: Low Copy
Gene/Insert
  Gene/Insert name: GATA3
  Species: M. musculus (mouse)
  Insert size (bp): 450
  Mutation: C2 (AA 295-443)
  GenBank ID: NM_008091.3
  Entrez Gene: Gata3 (a.k.a. Gata-3, jal)
  Tag / fusion protein: HA (N terminal on insert)
Terms and licenses: Academic/Nonprofit Terms; Industry Terms: Not Available to Industry
How to cite: pLPCX2-HA-GATA3 C1(295-443) was a gift from Shengyu Yang (Addgene plasmid # 90316 ; http://n2t.net/addgene:90316 ; RRID:Addgene_90316)
