[The description below was written by a language model from this plasmid's Addgene catalogue record and the feature table of its GenBank file.]
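Description:
pLPCX2-HA-GATA3 C1(295-443) is a Moloney murine leukemia virus-based retroviral expression plasmid for producing an HA-tagged fragment of mouse GATA3 in mammalian cells. The catalogue lists the backbone as Clontech's pLNCX2, although the plasmid name and the puromycin marker point to a puromycin-resistant (pLPCX-type) derivative. In bacteria it is maintained through a ColE1/pUC-type origin and selected with ampicillin via the beta-lactamase gene. The feature annotation calls this origin high-copy, whereas the catalogue lists the plasmid as low copy.

The proviral region runs from a truncated 5' LTR through the MMLV Psi packaging signal and a truncated, start-codon-less gag segment, which together allow the transcript to be packaged into virions when supplied with viral proteins in a packaging cell line. Downstream lies the puromycin N-acetyltransferase gene, positioned to be expressed from the LTR-driven transcript, for selecting stably transduced cells. This is followed by an internal CMV immediate-early enhancer/promoter that drives the payload, and then the 3' LTR. The payload is an N-terminal HA epitope tag fused to a roughly 450 bp insert encoding amino acids 295–443 of GATA3. Only the HA tag is annotated in the feature table, but the gap between it and the 3' LTR matches the stated insert. Two loxP sites are also annotated in the plasmid backbone outside the proviral region; the record gives no function for them.

The naming is inconsistent: the plasmid title calls the fragment "C1" while the purpose and mutation fields call it "C2", though all agree on residues 295–443. The associated study concerns GATA3, Smad4, fascin expression and breast cancer cell invasion, which suggests use as a truncation construct, but the record does not state the specific experimental role.
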