LOCUS       Exported 6731 bp ds-DNA circular SYN 13-MAY-2021
DEFINITION  Express GATA3 C2 in mammalian cells.
ACCESSION   .
VERSION     .
KEYWORDS    pLPCX2-HA-GATA3 C1(295-443)
SOURCE      synthetic DNA construct
  ORGANISM  synthetic DNA construct
REFERENCE   1 (bases 1 to 6731)
  AUTHORS   Sun J, He H, Pillai S, Xiong Y, Challa S, Xu L, Chellappan S, Yang S
  TITLE     GATA3 transcription factor abrogates Smad4 transcription
            factor-mediated fascin overexpression, invadopodium formation, and
            breast cancer cell invasion.
  JOURNAL   J Biol Chem. 2013 Dec 27;288(52):36971-82. doi:
            10.1074/jbc.M113.506535. Epub 2013 Nov 14.
  PUBMED    24235142
REFERENCE   2 (bases 1 to 6731)
  AUTHORS   .
  TITLE     Direct Submission
  JOURNAL   Exported May 13, 2021 from SnapGene Server 1.1.58
            http://www.snapgene.com
FEATURES             Location/Qualifiers
     source          1..6731
                     /organism="synthetic DNA construct"
                     /mol_type="other DNA"
     enhancer        1..304
                     /label=CMV enhancer
                     /note="human cytomegalovirus immediate early enhancer"
     promoter        305..508
                     /label=CMV promoter
                     /note="human cytomegalovirus (CMV) immediate early
                     promoter"
     primer_bind     459..479
                     /label=CMV-F
                     /note="Human CMV immediate early promoter, forward primer"
     CDS             561..587
                     /codon_start=1
                     /product="HA (human influenza hemagglutinin) epitope tag"
                     /label=HA
                     /translation="YPYDVPDYA"
     LTR             1132..1725
                     /note="long terminal repeat from Moloney murine leukemia
                     virus"
     primer_bind     complement(1828..1850)
                     /label=pGEX 3'
                     /note="pGEX vectors, reverse primer"
     protein_bind    complement(1978..2011)
                     /label=loxP
                     /bound_moiety="Cre recombinase"
                     /note="Cre-mediated recombination occurs in the 8-bp core
                     sequence (GCATACAT)."
     protein_bind    complement(2071..2104)
                     /label=loxP
                     /bound_moiety="Cre recombinase"
                     /note="Cre-mediated recombination occurs in the 8-bp core
                     sequence (GCATACAT)."
     primer_bind     2124..2143
                     /label=pRS-marker
                     /note="pRS vectors, use to sequence yeast selectable
                     marker"
     primer_bind     complement(2224..2241)
                     /label=L4440
                     /note="L4440 vector, forward primer"
     rep_origin      complement(2395..2983)
                     /direction=LEFT
                     /label=ori
                     /note="high-copy-number ColE1/pMB1/pBR322/pUC origin of
                     replication"
     primer_bind     complement(2475..2494)
                     /label=pBR322ori-F
                     /note="pBR322 origin, forward primer"
     CDS             complement(3154..4014)
                     /codon_start=1
                     /gene="bla"
                     /product="beta-lactamase"
                     /label=AmpR
                     /note="confers resistance to ampicillin, carbenicillin, and
                     related antibiotics"
                     /translation="MSIQHFRVALIPFFAAFCLPVFAHPETLVKVKDAEDQLGARVGYI
                     ELDLNSGKILESFRPEERFPMMSTFKVLLCGAVLSRVDAGQEQLGRRIHYSQNDLVEYS
                     PVTEKHLTDGMTVRELCSAAITMSDNTAANLLLTTIGGPKELTAFLHNMGDHVTRLDRW
                     EPELNEAIPNDERDTTMPAAMATTLRKLLTGELLTLASRQQLIDWMEADKVAGPLLRSA
                     LPAGWFIADKSGAGERGSRGIIAALGPDGKPSRIVVIYTTGSQATMDERNRQIAEIGAS
                     LIKHW"
     primer_bind     3777..3796
                     /label=Amp-R
                     /note="Ampicillin resistance gene, reverse primer"
     promoter        complement(4015..4119)
                     /gene="bla"
                     /label=AmpR promoter
     primer_bind     4187..4205
                     /label=pBRforEco
                     /note="pBR322 vectors, upsteam of EcoRI site, forward
                     primer"
     LTR             4807..4982
                     /label=5' LTR (truncated)
                     /note="truncated long terminal repeat from Moloney murine
                     sarcoma virus"
     misc_feature    5045..5244
                     /label=MMLV Psi
                     /note="packaging signal of Moloney murine leukemia virus
                     (MMLV)"
     CDS             5445..5861
                     /label=gag (truncated)
                     /note="truncated Moloney murine leukemia virus (MMLV) gag
                     gene lacking the start codon"
     primer_bind     5791..5813
                     /label=pLXSN 5'
                     /note="Murine stem cell virus, forward primer. Also called
                     MSCV"
     primer_bind     5829..5845
                     /label=pBABE 5'
                     /note="Psi packaging signal, forward primer for pBABE
                     vectors"
     CDS             5958..6557
                     /codon_start=1
                     /gene="pac from Streptomyces alboniger"
                     /product="puromycin N-acetyltransferase"
                     /label=PuroR
                     /note="confers resistance to puromycin"
                     /translation="MTEYKPTVRLATRDDVPRAVRTLAAAFADYPATRHTVDPDRHIER
                     VTELQELFLTRVGLDIGKVWVADDGAAVAVWTTPESVEAGAVFAEIGPRMAELSGSRLA
                     AQQQMEGLLAPHRPKEPAWFLATVGVSPDHQGKGLGSAVVLPGVEAAERAGVPAFLETS
                     APRNLPFYERLGFTVTADVEVPEGPRTWCMTRKPGA"
     primer_bind     complement(5958..5977)
                     /label=Puro-R
                     /note="Puromycin resistance gene, reverse primer. Also
                     called puro-variant-R"
     primer_bind     6454..6474
                     /label=Puro-F
                     /note="Puromycin resistance gene, forward primer"
ORIGIN
        1 cgttacataa cttacggtaa atggcccgcc tggctgaccg cccaacgacc cccgcccatt
       61 gacgtcaata atgacgtatg ttcccatagt aacgccaata gggactttcc attgacgtca
      121 atgggtggag tatttacggt aaactgccca cttggcagta catcaagtgt atcatatgcc
      181 aagtacgccc cctattgacg tcaatgacgg taaatggccc gcctggcatt atgcccagta
      241 catgacctta tgggactttc ctacttggca gtacatctac gtattagtca tcgctattac
      301 catggtgatg cggttttggc agtacatcaa tgggcgtgga tagcggtttg actcacgggg
      361 atttccaagt ctccacccca ttgacgtcaa tgggagtttg ttttggcacc aaaatcaacg
      421 ggactttcca aaatgtcgta acaactccgc cccattgacg caaatgggcg gtaggcgtgt
      481 acggtgggag gtctatataa gcagagctgg tttagtgaac cgtcagatcc gctagcgcta
      541 ccggactcag atctatggac tacccttatg atgtgccgga ttatgccggg cagaaccggc
      601 cccttatcaa gcccaagcga aggctgtcgg cagcaaggag agcagggaca tcctgcgcga
      661 actgtcagac caccaccacc accctctgga ggaggaacgc taatggggac ccggtctgca
      721 atgcctgtgg gctgtactac aagcttcata atattaacag acccctgact atgaagaaag
      781 aaggcatcca gacccgaaac cggaagatgt ctagcaaatc gaaaaagtgc aaaaaggtgc
      841 atgacgcgct ggaggacttc cccaagagca gctccttcaa cccggccgct ctctccagac
      901 acatgtcatc cctgagccac atctctccct tcagccactc cagccacatg ctgaccacac
      961 cgacgcccat gcatccgccc tccggcctct ccttcggacc tcaccaccct tccagcatgg
     1021 tcaccgccat gggtagaatt cgttaggcca ttaaggcctg tcgacaagcg gccgcctcgg
     1081 ccaaacatcg ataaaataaa agattttatt tagtctccag aaaaaggggg gaatgaaaga
     1141 ccccacctgt aggtttggca agctagctta agtaacgcca ttttgcaagg catggaaaaa
     1201 tacataactg agaatagaga agttcagatc aaggtcagga acagatggaa cagctgaata
     1261 tgggccaaac aggatatctg tggtaagcag ttcctgcccc ggctcagggc caagaacaga
     1321 tggaacagct gaatatgggc caaacaggat atctgtggta agcagttcct gccccggctc
     1381 agggccaaga acagatggtc cccagatgcg gtccagccct cagcagtttc tagagaacca
     1441 tcagatgttt ccagggtgcc ccaaggacct gaaatgaccc tgtgccttat ttgaactaac
     1501 caatcagttc gcttctcgct tctgttcgcg cgcttctgct ccccgagctc aataaaagag
     1561 cccacaaccc ctcactcggg gcgccagtcc tccgattgac tgagtcgccc gggtacccgt
     1621 gtatccaata aaccctcttg cagttgcatc cgacttgtgg tctcgctgtt ccttgggagg
     1681 gtctcctctg agtgattgac tacccgtcag cgggggtctt tcatttgggg gctcgtccgg
     1741 gatcgggaga cccctgccca gggaccaccg acccaccacc gggaggtaag ctggctgcct
     1801 cgcgcgtttc ggtgatgacg gtgaaaacct ctgacacatg cagctcccgg agacggtcac
     1861 agcttgtctg taagcggatg ccgggagcag acaagcccgt cagggcgcgt cagcgggtgt
     1921 tggcgggtgt cggggcgcag ccatgaccca gtcacgtagc gatagcggag tgtactgata
     1981 acttcgtata atgtatgcta tacgaagtta ttaggtctga agaggagttt acgtccagcc
     2041 aagctagggc cgcgatccgg aacccttaat ataacttcgt ataatgtatg ctatacgaag
     2101 ttatcagtac tggcttaact atgcggcatc agagcagatt gtactgagag tgcaccatat
     2161 gcggtgtgaa ataccgcaca gatgcgtaag gagaaaatac cgcatcaggc gctcttccgc
     2221 ttcctcgctc actgactcgc tgcgctcggt cgttcggctg cggcgagcgg tatcagctca
     2281 ctcaaaggcg gtaatacggt tatccacaga atcaggggat aacgcaggaa agaacatgtg
     2341 agcaaaaggc cagcaaaagg ccaggaaccg taaaaaggcc gcgttgctgg cgtttttcca
     2401 taggctccgc ccccctgacg agcatcacaa aaatcgacgc tcaagtcaga ggtggcgaaa
     2461 cccgacagga ctataaagat accaggcgtt tccccctgga agctccctcg tgcgctctcc
     2521 tgttccgacc ctgccgctta ccggatacct gtccgccttt ctcccttcgg gaagcgtggc
     2581 gctttctcat agctcacgct gtaggtatct cagttcggtg taggtcgttc gctccaagct
     2641 gggctgtgtg cacgaacccc ccgttcagcc cgaccgctgc gccttatccg gtaactatcg
     2701 tcttgagtcc aacccggtaa gacacgactt atcgccactg gcagcagcca ctggtaacag
     2761 gattagcaga gcgaggtatg taggcggtgc tacagagttc ttgaagtggt ggcctaacta
     2821 cggctacact agaaggacag tatttggtat ctgcgctctg ctgaagccag ttaccttcgg
     2881 aaaaagagtt ggtagctctt gatccggcaa acaaaccacc gctggtagcg gtggtttttt
     2941 tgtttgcaag cagcagatta cgcgcagaaa aaaaggatct caagaagatc ctttgatctt
     3001 ttctacgggg tctgacgctc agtggaacga aaactcacgt taagggattt tggtcatgag
     3061 attatcaaaa aggatcttca cctagatcct tttaaattaa aaatgaagtt ttaaatcaat
     3121 ctaaagtata tatgagtaaa cttggtctga cagttaccaa tgcttaatca gtgaggcacc
     3181 tatctcagcg atctgtctat ttcgttcatc catagttgcc tgactccccg tcgtgtagat
     3241 aactacgata cgggagggct taccatctgg ccccagtgct gcaatgatac cgcgagaccc
     3301 acgctcaccg gctccagatt tatcagcaat aaaccagcca gccggaaggg ccgagcgcag
     3361 aagtggtcct gcaactttat ccgcctccat ccagtctatt aattgttgcc gggaagctag
     3421 agtaagtagt tcgccagtta atagtttgcg caacgttgtt gccattgctg caggcatcgt
     3481 ggtgtcacgc tcgtcgtttg gtatggcttc attcagctcc ggttcccaac gatcaaggcg
     3541 agttacatga tcccccatgt tgtgcaaaaa agcggttagc tccttcggtc ctccgatcgt
     3601 tgtcagaagt aagttggccg cagtgttatc actcatggtt atggcagcac tgcataattc
     3661 tcttactgtc atgccatccg taagatgctt ttctgtgact ggtgagtact caaccaagtc
     3721 attctgagaa tagtgtatgc ggcgaccgag ttgctcttgc ccggcgtcaa cacgggataa
     3781 taccgcgcca catagcagaa ctttaaaagt gctcatcatt ggaaaacgtt cttcggggcg
     3841 aaaactctca aggatcttac cgctgttgag atccagttcg atgtaaccca ctcgtgcacc
     3901 caactgatct tcagcatctt ttactttcac cagcgtttct gggtgagcaa aaacaggaag
     3961 gcaaaatgcc gcaaaaaagg gaataagggc gacacggaaa tgttgaatac tcatactctt
     4021 cctttttcaa tattattgaa gcatttatca gggttattgt ctcatgagcg gatacatatt
     4081 tgaatgtatt tagaaaaata aacaaatagg ggttccgcgc acatttcccc gaaaagtgcc
     4141 acctgacgtc taagaaacca ttattatcat gacattaacc tataaaaata ggcgtatcac
     4201 gaggcccttt cgtcttcaag aattgctagc aattgctagc aattgctagc aattcatacc
     4261 agatcaccga aaactgtcct ccaaatgtgt ccccctcaca ctcccaaatt cgcgggcttc
     4321 tgcctcttag accactctac cctattcccc acactcaccg gagccaaagc cgcggccctt
     4381 ccgtttcttt gcttttgaaa gaccccaccc gtaggtggca agctagctta agtaacgcca
     4441 ctttgcaagg catggaaaaa tacataactg agaatagaaa agttcagatc aaggtcagga
     4501 acaaagaaac agctgaatac caaacaggat atctgtggta agcggttcct gccccggctc
     4561 agggccaaga acagatgaga cagctgagtg atgggccaaa caggatatct gtggtaagca
     4621 gttcctgccc cggctcgggg ccaagaacag atggtcccca gatgcggtcc agccctcagc
     4681 agtttctagt gaatcatcag atgtttccag ggtgccccaa ggacctgaaa atgaccctgt
     4741 accttatttg aactaaccaa tcagttcgct tctcgcttct gttcgcgcgc ttccgctctc
     4801 cgagctcaat aaaagagccc acaacccctc actcggcgcg ccagtcttcc gatagactgc
     4861 gtcgcccggg tacccgtatt cccaataaag cctcttgctg tttgcatccg aatcgtggtc
     4921 tcgctgttcc ttgggagggt ctcctctgag tgattgacta cccacgacgg gggtctttca
     4981 tttgggggct cgtccgggat ttggagaccc ctgcccaggg accaccgacc caccaccggg
     5041 aggtaagctg gccagcaact tatctgtgtc tgtccgattg tctagtgtct atgtttgatg
     5101 ttatgcgcct gcgtctgtac tagttagcta actagctctg tatctggcgg acccgtggtg
     5161 gaactgacga gttctgaaca cccggccgca accctgggag acgtcccagg gactttgggg
     5221 gccgtttttg tggcccgacc tgaggaaggg agtcgatgtg gaatccgacc ccgtcaggat
     5281 atgtggttct ggtaggagac gagaacctaa aacagttccc gcctccgtct gaatttttgc
     5341 tttcggtttg gaaccgaagc cgcgcgtctt gtctgctgca gcgctgcagc atcgttctgt
     5401 gttgtctctg tctgactgtg tttctgtatt tgtctgaaaa ttagggccag actgttacca
     5461 ctcccttaag tttgacctta ggtcactgga aagatgtcga gcggatcgct cacaaccagt
     5521 cggtagatgt caagaagaga cgttgggtta ccttctgctc tgcagaatgg ccaaccttta
     5581 acgtcggatg gccgcgagac ggcaccttta accgagacct catcacccag gttaagatca
     5641 aggtcttttc acctggcccg catggacacc cagaccaggt cccctacatc gtgacctggg
     5701 aagccttggc ttttgacccc cctccctggg tcaagccctt tgtacaccct aagcctccgc
     5761 ctcctcttcc tccatccgcc ccgtctctcc cccttgaacc tcctcgttcg accccgcctc
     5821 gatcctccct ttatccagcc ctcactcctt ctctaggcgc cggaatgatc ccccgggctg
     5881 caggtcggcc gccacgaccg gtgccgccac catcccctga cccacgcccc tgacccctca
     5941 caaggagacg accttccatg accgagtaca agcccacggt gcgcctcgcc acccgcgacg
     6001 acgtcccccg ggccgtacgc accctcgccg ccgcgttcgc cgactacccc gccacgcgcc
     6061 acaccgtcga cccggaccgc cacatcgagc gggtcaccga gctgcaagaa ctcttcctca
     6121 cgcgcgtcgg gctcgacatc ggcaaggtgt gggtcgcgga cgacggcgcc gcggtggcgg
     6181 tctggaccac gccggagagc gtcgaagcgg gggcggtgtt cgccgagatc ggcccgcgca
     6241 tggccgagtt gagcggttcc cggctggccg cgcagcaaca gatggaaggc ctcctggcgc
     6301 cgcaccggcc caaggagccc gcgtggttcc tggccaccgt cggcgtctcg cccgaccacc
     6361 agggcaaggg tctgggcagc gccgtcgtgc tccccggagt ggaggcggcc gagcgcgccg
     6421 gggtgcccgc cttcctggag acctccgcgc cccgcaacct ccccttctac gagcggctcg
     6481 gcttcaccgt caccgccgac gtcgaggtgc ccgaaggacc gcgcacctgg tgcatgaccc
     6541 gcaagcccgg tgcctgacgc ccgccccacg acccgcagcg cccgaccgaa aggagcgcac
     6601 gaccccatgg ctccgaccga agccacccgg ggcggccccg ccgaccccgc acccgccccc
     6661 gaggcccacc gactctagta atagtaatca attacggggt cattagttca tagcccatat
     6721 atggagttcc g
//
